>Addgene plasmid #64978 | pTH1-SaSrtA-K | depositor full sequence | sequence record 109831 | pTH1-SaSrtA-K sequence 7135 bps
AACTACGTCAGGTGGCACTTTTCGGGGAAATGTGCGCGGAACCCCTATTTGTTTATTTTTCTAAATACAT
TCAAATATGTATCCGCTCATGAGACAATAACCCTGATAAATGCTTCAATAATATTGAAAAAGGAAGAGTA
TGAGTATTCAACATTTCCGTGTCGCCCTTATTCCCTTTTTTGCGGCATTTTGCCTTCCTGTTTTTGCTCA
CCCAGAAACGCTGGTGAAAGTAAAAGATGCTGAAGATCAGTTGGGTGCACGAGTGGGTTACATCGAACTG
GATCTCAACAGCGGTAAGATCCTTGAGAGTTTTCGCCCCGAAGAACGTTCTCCAATGATGAGCACTTTTA
AAGTTCTGCTATGTGGCGCGGTATTATCCCGTGTTGACGCCGGGCAAGAGCAACTCGGTCGCCGCATACA
CTATTCTCAGAATGACTTGGTTGAGTACTCACCAGTCACAGAAAAGCATCTTACGGATGGCATGACAGTA
AGAGAATTATGCAGTGCTGCCATAACCATGAGTGATAACACTGCGGCCAACTTACTTCTGACAACGATCG
GAGGACCGAAGGAGCTAACCGCTTTTTTGCACAACATGGGGGATCATGTAACTCGCCTTGATCGTTGGGA
ACCGGAGCTGAATGAAGCCATACCAAACGACGAGCGTGACACCACGATGCCTGTAGCAATGGCAACAACG
TTGCGCAAACTATTAACTGGCGAACTACTTACTCTAGCTTCCCGGCAACAATTAATAGACTGGATGGAGG
CGGATAAAGTTGCAGGACCACTTCTGCGCTCGGCCCTTCCGGCTGGCTGGTTTATTGCTGATAAATCTGG
AGCCGGTGAGCGTGGGTCTCGCGGTATCATTGCAGCACTGGGGCCAGATGGTAAGCCCTCCCGTATCGTA
GTTATCTACACGACGGGGAGTCAGGCAACTATGGATGAACGAAATAGACAGATCGCTGAGATAGGTGCCT
CACTGATTAAGCATTGGTAACTGTCAGACCAAGTTTACTCATATATACTTTAGATTGATT
[38 nt withheld, positions 1041-1078]
A
[37 nt withheld, positions 1080-1116]
ATTTTGTTAAAATTCGCGTTAAATTTTTGTTAAATCAGCTCATTTTTTAACCAATAGGCCGAAATCGGCA
AAATCCCTTATAAATCAAAAGAATAGCCCGAGATAGGGT
[37 nt withheld, positions 1226-1262]
AAAGAACGTGGACTCCAACGTCAAAGG
[141 nt withheld, positions 1290-1430]
G
[125 nt withheld, positions 1432-1556]
AAAGGATCTAGGTGAAGATCCTTTTTGATAATCTCATGACCAAAATCCCTTAACGTGAGTTTTCGTTCCA
CTGAGCGTCAGACCCCGTAGAAAAGATCAAAGGATCTTCTTGAGATCCTTTTTTTCTGCGCGTAATCTGC
TGCTTGCAAACAAAAAAACCACCGCTACCAGCGGTGGTTTGTTTGCCGGATCAAGAGCTACCAACTCTTT
TTCCGAAGGTAACTGGCTTCAGCAGAGCGCAGATACCAAATACTGTCCTTCTAGTGTAGCCGTAGTTAGG
CCACCACTTCAAGAACTCTGTAGCACCGCCTACATACCTCGCTCTGCTAATCCTGTTACCAGTGGCTGCT
GCCAGTGGCGATAAGTCGTGTCTTACCGGGTTGGACTCAAGACGATAGTTACCGGATAAGGCGCAGCGGT
CGGGCTGAACGGGGGGTTCGTGCACACAGCCCAGCTTGGAGCGAACGACCTACACCGAACTGAGATACCT
ACAGCGTGAGCTATGAGAAAGCGCCACGCTTCCCGAAGGGAGAAAGGCGGACAGGTATCCGGTAAGCGGC
AGGGTCGGAACAGGAGAGCGCACGAGGGAGCTTCCAGGGGGAAACGCCTGGTATCTTTATAGTCCTGTCG
GGTTTCGCCACCTCTGACTTGAGCGTCGATTTTTGTGATGCTCGTCAGGGGGGCGGAGCCTATGGAAAAA
CGCCAGCAACGCGGCCTTTTTACGGTTCCTGGCCTTTTGCTGGCCTTTTGCTCACATGTTCTTTCCTGCG
TTATCCCCTGATTCTGTGGATAACCGTATTACCGCCTTTGAGTGAGCTGATACCGCTCGCCGCAGCCGAA
CGACCGAGCGCAGCGAGTCAGTGAGCGAGGAAGCTATGGTGCACTCTCAGTACAATCTGCTCTGATGCCG
CATAGTTAAGCCAGTATACACTCCGCTATCGCTACGTGACTGGGTCATGGCTGCGCCCCGACACCCGCCA
ACACCCGCTGACGCGCCCTGACGGGCTTGTCTGCTCCCGGCATCCGCTTACAGACAAGCTGTGACCGTCT
CCGGGAGCTGCATGTGTCAGAGGTTTTCACCGTCATCACCGAAACGCGCGAGGCAGCTGCGGTAAAGCTC
ATCAGCGTGGTCGTGCAGCGATTCACAGATGTCTGCCTGTTCATCCGCGTCCAGCTCGTTGAGTTTCTCC
AGAAGCGTTAATGTCTGGCTTCTGATAAAGCGGGCCATGTTAAGGGCGGTTTTTTCCTGTTTGGTCACTG
ATGCCTCCGTGTAAGGGGGATTTCTGTTCATGGGGGTAATGATACCGATGAAACGAGAGAGGATGCTCAC
GATACGGGTTACTGATGATGAACATGCCCGGTTACTGGAACGTTGTGAGGGTAAACAACTGGCGGTATGG
ATGCGGCGGGACCAGAGAAAAATCACTCAGGGTCAATGCCAGCCGAACGCCAGCAAGACGTAGCCCAGCG
CGTCGGCCGCCATGCCGGCGATAATGGCCTGCTTCTCGCCGAAACGTTTGGTGGCGGGACCAGTGACGAA
GGCTTGAGCGAGGGCGTGCAAGATTCCGAATACCGCAAGCGACAGGCCGATCATCGTCGCGCTCCAGCGA
AAGCGGTCCTCGCCGAAAATGACCCAGAGCGCTGCCGGCACCTGTCCTACGAGTTGCATGATAAAGAAGA
CAGTCATAAGTGCGGCGACGATAGTCATGCCCCGCGCCCACCGGAAGGAGCTGACTGGGTTGAAGGCTCT
CAAGGGCATCGGTCGAGATCCCGGTGCCTAATGAGTGAGCTAACTTACATTAATTGCGTTGCGCTCACTG
CCCGCTTTCCAGTCGGGAAACCTGTCGTGCCAGCTGCATTAATGAATCGGCCAACGCGCGGGGAGAGGCG
GTTTGCGTATTGGGCGCCAGGGTGGTTTTTCTTTTCACCAGTGAGACGGGCAACAGCTGATTGCCCTTCA
CCGCCTGGCCCTGAGAGAGTTGCAGCAAGCGGTCCACGCTGGTTTGCCCCAGCAGGCGAAAATCCTGTTT
GATGGTGGTTAACGGCGGGATATAACATGAGCTGTCTTCGGTATCGTCGTATCCCACTACCGAGATATCC
GCACCAACGCGCAGCCCGGACTCGGTAATGGCGCGCATTGCGCCCAGCGCCATCTGATCGTTGGCAACCA
GCATCGCAGTGGGAACGATGCCCTCATTCAGCATTTGCATGGTTTGTTGAAAACCGGACATGGCACTCCA
GTCGCCTTCCCGTTCCGCTATCGGCTGAATTTGATTGCGAGTGAGATATTTATGCCAGCCAGCCAGACGC
AGACGCGCCGAGACAGAACTTAATGGGCCCGCTAACAGCGCGATTTGCTGGTGACCCAATGCGACCAGAT
GCTCCACGCCCAGTCGCGTACCGTCTTCATGGGAGAAAATAATACTGTTGATGGGTGTCTGGTCAGAGAC
ATCAAGAAATAACGCCGGAACATTAGTGCAGGCAGCTTCCACAGCAATGGCATCCTGGTCATCCAGCGGA
TAGTTAATGATCAGCCCACTGACGCGTTGCGCGAGAAGATTGTGCACCGCCGCTTTACAGGCTTCGACGC
CGCTTCGTTCTACCATCGACACCACCACGCTGGCACCCAGTTGATCGGCGCGAGATTTAATCGCCGCGAC
AATTTGCGACGGCGCGTGCAGGGCCAGACTGGAGGTGGCAACGCCAATCAGCAACGACTGTTTGCCCGCC
AGTTGTTGTGCCACGCGGTTGGGAATGTAATTCAGCTCCGCCATCGCCGCTTCCACTTTTTCCCGCGTTT
TCGCAGAAACGTGGCTGGCCTGGTTCACCACGCGGGAAACGGTCTGATAAGAGACACCGGCATACTCTGC
GACATCGTATAACGTTACTGGTTTCACATTCACCACCCTGAATTGACTCTCTTCCGGGCGCTATCATGCC
ATACCGCGAAAGGTTTTGCGCCATTCGATGGTGTCCGGGATCTCGACGCTCTCCCTTATGCGACTCCTGC
ATTAGGAAGCAGCCCAGTAGTAGGTTGAGGCCGTTGAGCACCGCCGCCGCAAGGAATGGTGCATGCCGGC
ATGCCGCCCTTTCGTCTTCAAGAATTAATTCCCAATTCCCCAGGCATCAAATAAAACGAAAGGCTCAGTC
GAAAGACTGGGCCTTTCGTTTTATCTGTTGTTTGTCGGTGAACGCTCTCCTGAGTAGGACAAATCCGCCG
GGAGCGGATTTGAACGTTGCGAAGCAACGGCCCGGAGGGTGGCGGGCAGGACGCCCGCCATAAACTGCCA
GGAATTAATTCCCCAGGCATCAAATAAAACGAAAGGCTCAGTCGAAAGACTGGGCCTTTCGTTTTATCTG
TTGTTTGTCGGTGAACGCTCTCCTGAGTAGGACAAATCCGCCGGGAGCGGATTTGAACGTTGCGAAGCAA
CGGCCCGGAGGGTGGCGGGCAGGACGCCCGCCATAAACTGCCAGGAATTAATTCCCCAGGCATCAAATAA
AACGAAAGGCTCAGTCGAAAGACTGGGCCTTTCGTTTTATCTGTTGTTTGTCGGTGAACGCTCTCCTGAG
TAGGACAAATCCGCCGGGAGCGGATTTGAACGTTGCGAAGCAACGGCCCGGAGGGTGGCGGGCAGGACGC
CCGCCATAAACTGCCAGGAATTAATTCCCCAGGCATCAAATAAAACGAAAGGCTCAGTCGAAAGACTGGG
CCTTTCGTTTTATCTGTTGTTTGTCGGTGAACGCTCTCCTGAGTAGGACAAATCCGCCGGGAGCGGATTT
GAACGTTGCGAAGCAACGGCCCGGAGGGTGGCGGGCAGGACGCCCGCCATAAACTGCCAGGAATTAATTC
CCCAGGCATCAAATAAAACGAAAGGCTCAGTCGAAAGACTGGGCCTTTCGTTTTATCTGTTGTTTGTCGG
TGAACGCTCTCCTGAGTAGGACAAATCCGCCGGGAGCGGATTTGAACGTTGCGAAGCAACGGCCCGGAGG
GTGGCGGGCAGGACGCCCGCCATAAACTGCCAGGAATTGGGGATCGGAATTAATTCCCGGTTTAAACCGG
GGATCTCGATCCCGCGAAATTAATACGACTCACTATAGGGGAATTGTGAGCGGATAACAATTCCCCTCTA
GAAATAATTTTGTTTAACTTTAAGAAGGAGATATACATATGCAAGCTAAACCTCAAATTCCGAAAGATAA
ATCGAAAGTGGCAGGCTATATTGAAATTCCAGATGCTGATATTAAAGAACCAGTATATCCAGGACCAGCA
ACACCTGAACAATTAAATAGAGGTGTAAGCTTTGCAAAGGAAAATGAATCACTAGATGATCAAAATATTT
CAATTGCAGGACACACTTTCATTGACCGTCCGAACTATCAATTTACAAATCTTAAAGCAGCCAAAAAAGG
TAGTATGGTGTACTTTAAAGTTGGTAATGAAACACGTAAGTATAAAATGACAAGTATAAGAGATGTTAAG
CCTACAGATGTAGAAGTTCTAGATGAACAAAAAGGTAAAGATAAACAATTAACATTAATTACTTGTGATG
ATTACAATGAAAAGACAGGCGTTTGGGAAAAACGTAAAATCTTTGTAGCTACAGAAGTCAAAGGCTGCAT
CACGGGAGATGCACTAGTTGCCCTACCCGAGGGCGAGTCGGTACGCATCGCCGACATCGTGCCGGGTGCG
CGGCCCAACAGTGACAACGCCATCGACCTGAAAGTCCTTGACCGGCATGGCAATCCCGTGCTCGCCGACC
GGCTGTTCCACTCCGGCGAGCATCCGGTGTACACGGTGCGTACGGTCGAAGGTCTGCGTGTGACGGGCAC
CGCGAACCACCCGTTGTTGTGTTTGGTCGACGTCGCCGGGGTGCCGACCCTGCTGTGGAAGCTGATCGAC
GAAATCAAGCCGGGCGATTACGCGGTGATTCAACGCAGCGCATTCAGCGTCGACTGTGCAGGTTTTGCCC
GCGGGAAACCCGAATTTGCGCCCACAACCTACACAGTCGGCGTCCCTGGACTGGTGCGTTTCTTGGAAGC
ACACCACCGAGACCCGGACGCCCAAGCTATCGCCGACGAGCTGACCGACGGGCGGTTCTACTACGCGAAA
GTCGCCAGTGTCACCGACGCCGGCGTGCAGCCGGTGTATAGCCTTCGTGTCGACACGGCAGACCACGCGT
TTATCACGAACGGGTTCGTCAGCCACGCTACTGGCCTCACCGGTCTGAACTCAGGCCTCACGACAAATCC
TGGTGTATCCGCTTGGCAGGTCAACACAGCTTATACTGCGGGACAATTGGTCACATATAACGGCAAGACG
TATAAATGTTTGCAGCCCCACACCTCCTTGGCAGGATGGGAACCATCCAACGTTCCTGCCTTGTGGCAGC
TTCAAGCGGCCGCACTCGAGCACCACCACCACCACCACTGACTGCAGGAAGGGGATCCGGCTGCTAACAA
AGCCCGAAAGGAAGCTGAGTTGGCTGCTGCCACCGCTGAGCAATAACTAGCATAACCCCTTGGGGCCTCT
AAACGGGTCTTGAGGGGTTTTTTGCTGAAAGGAGGAACTATATCCGGAT
Features (pLannotate 1.2.2; 26 found; start..end, strand, type, name):
     35..139     +  promoter       AmpR promoter: bla
    140..1000    +  CDS            AmpR: β-lactamase; bla; confers resistance to ampicillin, carbenicillin, and related antibiotics
   1042..1555    -  rep_origin     M13 ori (sequence partly withheld): M13 bacteriophage origin of replication; arrow indicates direction of (+) strand synthesis
   1666..2254    +  rep_origin     ori: high-copy-number ColE1/pMB1/pBR322/pUC origin of replication
   2431..2521    -  misc_feature   bom (fragment): basis of mobility region from pBR322
   2623..2814    -  CDS            rop: Rop protein, which maintains plasmids at low copy number; rop
   2855..2965    +  CDS            mbeC (fragment): MBEC_ECOLX - Experimental evidence at protein level: Swiss-Prot protein existence level 1. Required for efficient mobilization of ColE1 plasmid and is thus essential to promote the specific transfer of the plasmid during conjugation. Probably functions by inducing DNA bending, helping the MbeA relaxase to melt the DNA around the nic site and cleave the phosphodiester bond. Binds specifically double-stranded DNA (dsDNA) containing the ColE1 oriT but does not recognize the inverted repeat (IR). From Escherichia coli.
   3000..3322    -  CDS            TcR (fragment): tetracycline efflux protein; tet; confers resistance to tetracycline
   3337..3358    -  protein_bind   CAP binding site: CAP binding activates transcription in the presence of cAMP. E. coli catabolite activator protein
   3371..4453    -  CDS            lacI: lac repressor; lacI; The lac repressor binds to the lac operator to inhibit transcription in E. coli. This inhibition can be relieved by adding lactose or isopropyl-β-D-thiogalactopyranoside (IPTG).
   4454..4531    -  promoter       lacI promoter: lacI
   4539..4632    -  CDS            TcR (fragment): tetracycline efflux protein; tet; confers resistance to tetracycline
   4684..4770    +  terminator     rrnB T1 terminator: Escherichia coli rrnB; transcription terminator T1 from the E. coli rrnB gene
   4867..4953    +  terminator     rrnB T1 terminator: Escherichia coli rrnB; transcription terminator T1 from the E. coli rrnB gene
   5050..5136    +  terminator     rrnB T1 terminator: Escherichia coli rrnB; transcription terminator T1 from the E. coli rrnB gene
   5233..5319    +  terminator     rrnB T1 terminator: Escherichia coli rrnB; transcription terminator T1 from the E. coli rrnB gene
   5416..5502    +  terminator     rrnB T1 terminator: Escherichia coli rrnB; transcription terminator T1 from the E. coli rrnB gene
   5637..5655    +  promoter       T7 promoter: promoter for bacteriophage T7 RNA polymerase
   5656..5680    +  protein_bind   lac operator: The lac repressor binds to the lac operator to inhibit transcription in E. coli. This inhibition can be relieved by adding lactose or isopropyl-β-D-thiogalactopyranoside (IPTG). lac repressor encoded by lacI
   5695..5717    +  RBS            RBS: efficient ribosome binding site from bacteriophage T7 gene 10 (Olins and Rangwala, 1989)
   5716..6168    +  CDS            srtA (fragment): SRTA_STAA8 - Experimental evidence at protein level: Swiss-Prot protein existence level 1. Transpeptidase that anchors surface proteins to the cell wall (PubMed:10427003, PubMed:10446208, PubMed:10535938, PubMed:11714722, PubMed:14769030, PubMed:15247224). Recognizes and modifies its substrate by proteolytic cleavage of a C-terminal sorting signal. Following cleavage, a covalent intermediate is formed via a thioester bond between the sortase and its substrate, which is then transferred and covalently attached to the cell wall (PubMed:10446208, PubMed:10535938, PubMed:11714722, PubMed:14769030,
   6172..6765    +  CDS            Mxe GyrA intein: modified GyrA intein (Southworth et al., 1999); Mycobacterium xenopi gyrA; N-terminal cleavage of this intein can be induced by thiols.
   6796..6951    +  CDS            CBD: chitin binding domain from chitinase A1 (Watanabe et al., 1994); Bacillus circulans chiA
   6967..6984    +  CDS            9xHis (fragment): 9xHis affinity tag
   7006..7055    +  CDS            SET1 (fragment): solubility-enhancement tag derived from T7 phage gene 10B
   7063..7110    +  terminator     T7 terminator: transcription terminator for bacteriophage T7 RNA polymerase
