[The description below was written by a language model from this plasmid's Addgene catalogue record and pLannotate feature annotations shown in this document.]
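Description:
pTH1-SaSrtA-K is a 7,135 bp bacterial expression plasmid built on the pTWIN1 intein-fusion backbone, modified by the addition of a His6 tag. It is designed to produce a mutant of Staphylococcus aureus sortase A in E. coli. It replicates from a ColE1/pMB1-type origin accompanied by the rop gene, which moderates copy number (the record lists copy number as unknown). Selection is by ampicillin through the bla gene. An M13 phage origin is also present, along with leftover fragments of bom, mbeC and the tetracycline resistance gene that are annotated only as partial features.

The expression cassette is driven by a T7 promoter with an adjacent lac operator and the T7 gene 10 ribosome binding site. A plasmid-borne lacI gene supplies repressor, so expression is IPTG-inducible in a host that provides T7 RNA polymerase. Five tandem rrnB T1 terminators upstream insulate the promoter from read-through transcription, and a T7 terminator closes the unit. The 447 bp insert encodes sortase A lacking residues 1–59 and carrying the E105K substitution. It was originally cloned from S. aureus ATCC 10832 genomic DNA.

The sortase is fused at its C terminus to the Mxe GyrA intein, then the chitin-binding domain and the His6 tag. This arrangement allows capture on chitin or metal-affinity resin. Thiol-induced cleavage at the intein's N-terminal junction can then release the sortase from the tags. The short "SET1" fragment annotated after the His tag is probably an incidental sequence match rather than a designed element. The associated work concerned the design of Ca2+-independent sortase A variants, so the plasmid serves as a source of the E105K enzyme for studying or applying sortase-mediated transpeptidation.
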