Addgene plasmid #64978: pTH1-SaSrtA-K
Purpose: Expresses the E105K mutant of Staphylococcus aureus sortase A in E. coli
Depositing lab: Teruyuki Nagamune. Depositing organization: The University of Tokyo. Publication: Design of Ca2+-independent Staphylococcus aureus sortase A mutants. Hirakawa H, Ishikawa S, Nagamune T. Biotechnol Bioeng. 2012 Dec;109(12):2955-61. doi: 10.1002/bit.24585. Epub 2012 Jul 4. PubMed 22729808.
Backbone
  Vector backbone: pTWIN1
  Backbone manufacturer: New England Biolabs
  Backbone size w/o insert (bp): 6688
  Total vector size (bp): 7135
  Modifications to backbone: Addition of a His6 tag
  Vector type: Bacterial Expression
Growth in bacteria
  Bacterial resistance: Ampicillin, 100 μg/mL
  Growth temperature: 37°C
  Growth strain: DH5alpha
  Copy number: Unknown
Gene/Insert
  Gene/Insert name: sortase A (alt name: SrtA)
  Species: Staphylococcus aureus ATCC 10832
  Insert size (bp): 447
  Mutation: deleted amino acids 1-59, E105K
  Tag / fusion protein: Mxe GyrA intein (C terminal on backbone); chitin-binding protein (C terminal on backbone); His6 tag (C terminal on backbone)
Resource information
  A portion of this plasmid was derived from a plasmid made by: S. aureus sortase A is originally cloned from a genomic DNA of S. aureus (ATCC 10832D) in our lab.
Terms and licenses: Academic/Nonprofit Terms; Industry Terms: Not Available to Industry
How to cite: pTH1-SaSrtA-K was a gift from Teruyuki Nagamune (Addgene plasmid # 64978 ; http://n2t.net/addgene:64978 ; RRID:Addgene_64978)
