>Addgene plasmid #64978 | pTH1-SaSrtA-K | depositor partial sequence | sequence record 109832 | Fusion protein of SrtA, Mxe GyrA intein, and chitin-binding protein with a His6 tag at the C-terminus
ATGCAAGCTAAACCTCAAATTCCGAAAGATAAATCGAAAGTGGCAGGCTATATTGAAATTCCAGATGCTG
ATATTAAAGAACCAGTATATCCAGGACCAGCAACACCTGAACAATTAAATAGAGGTGTAAGCTTTGCAAA
GGAAAATGAATCACTAGATGATCAAAATATTTCAATTGCAGGACACACTTTCATTGACCGTCCGAACTAT
CAATTTACAAATCTTAAAGCAGCCAAAAAAGGTAGTATGGTGTACTTTAAAGTTGGTAATGAAACACGTA
AGTATAAAATGACAAGTATAAGAGATGTTAAGCCTACAGATGTAGAAGTTCTAGATGAACAAAAAGGTAA
AGATAAACAATTAACATTAATTACTTGTGATGATTACAATGAAAAGACAGGCGTTTGGGAAAAACGTAAA
ATCTTTGTAGCTACAGAAGTCAAAGGCTGCATCACGGGAGATGCACTAGTTGCCCTACCCGAGGGCGAGT
CGGTACGCATCGCCGACATCGTGCCGGGTGCGCGGCCCAACAGTGACAACGCCATCGACCTGAAAGTCCT
TGACCGGCATGGCAATCCCGTGCTCGCCGACCGGCTGTTCCACTCCGGCGAGCATCCGGTGTACACGGTG
CGTACGGTCGAAGGTCTGCGTGTGACGGGCACCGCGAACCACCCGTTGTTGTGTTTGGTCGACGTCGCCG
GGGTGCCGACCCTGCTGTGGAAGCTGATCGACGAAATCAAGCCGGGCGATTACGCGGTGATTCAACGCAG
CGCATTCAGCGTCGACTGTGCAGGTTTTGCCCGCGGGAAACCCGAATTTGCGCCCACAACCTACACAGTC
GGCGTCCCTGGACTGGTGCGTTTCTTGGAAGCACACCACCGAGACCCGGACGCCCAAGCTATCGCCGACG
AGCTGACCGACGGGCGGTTCTACTACGCGAAAGTCGCCAGTGTCACCGACGCCGGCGTGCAGCCGGTGTA
TAGCCTTCGTGTCGACACGGCAGACCACGCGTTTATCACGAACGGGTTCGTCAGCCACGCTACTGGCCTC
ACCGGTCTGAACTCAGGCCTCACGACAAATCCTGGTGTATCCGCTTGGCAGGTCAACACAGCTTATACTG
CGGGACAATTGGTCACATATAACGGCAAGACGTATAAATGTTTGCAGCCCCACACCTCCTTGGCAGGATG
GGAACCATCCAACGTTCCTGCCTTGTGGCAGCTTCAAGCGGCCGCACTCGAGCACCACCACCACCACCAC
