>Addgene plasmid #64978 | pTH1-SaSrtA-K | depositor partial sequence | sequence record 109833 | SrtA
ATGCAAGCTAAACCTCAAATTCCGAAAGATAAATCGAAAGTGGCAGGCTATATTGAAATTCCAGATGCTG
ATATTAAAGAACCAGTATATCCAGGACCAGCAACACCTGAACAATTAAATAGAGGTGTAAGCTTTGCAAA
GGAAAATGAATCACTAGATGATCAAAATATTTCAATTGCAGGACACACTTTCATTGACCGTCCGAACTAT
CAATTTACAAATCTTAAAGCAGCCAAAAAAGGTAGTATGGTGTACTTTAAAGTTGGTAATGAAACACGTA
AGTATAAAATGACAAGTATAAGAGATGTTAAGCCTACAGATGTAGAAGTTCTAGATGAACAAAAAGGTAA
AGATAAACAATTAACATTAATTACTTGTGATGATTACAATGAAAAGACAGGCGTTTGGGAAAAACGTAAA
ATCTTTGTAGCTACAGAAGTCAAAGGC
