>Addgene plasmid #64978 | pTH1-SaSrtA-K | addgene partial sequence | sequence record 115201 | T7term 5'-GCTAGTTATTGCTCAGCGG-3'
GCAGCCGGATCCCCTTCCTGCAGTCAGTGGTGGTGGTGGTGGTGCTCGAGTGCGGCCGCTTGAAGCTGCC
ACAAGGCAGGAACGTTGGATGGTTCCCATCCTGCCAAGGAGGTGTGGGGCTGCAAACATTTATACGTCTT
GCCGTTATATGTGACCAATTGTCCCGCAGTATAAGCTGTGTTGACCTGCCAAGCGGATACACCAGGATTT
GTCGTGAGGCCTGAGTTCAGACCGGTGAGGCCAGTAGCGTGGCTGACGAACCCGTTCGTGATAAACGCGT
GGTCTGCCGTGTCGACACGAAGGCTATACACCGGCTGCACGCCGGCGTCGGTGACACTGGCGACTTTCGC
GTAGTAGAACCGCCCGTCGGTCAGCTCGTCGGCGATAGCTTGGGCGTCCGGGTCTCGGTGGTGTGCTTCC
AAGAAACGCACCAGTCCAGGGACGCCGACTGTGTAGGTTGTGGGCGCAAATTCGGGTTTCCCGCGGGCAA
AACCTGCACAGTCGACGCTGAATGCGCTGCGTTGAATCACCGCGTAATCGCCCGGCTTGATTTCGTCGAT
CAGCTTCCACAGCAGGGTCGGCACCCCGGCGACGTCGACCAAACACAACAACGGGTGGTTCGCGGTGCCC
GTCACACGCAGACCTTCGACCGTACGCACCGTGTACACCGGATGCTCGCCGGAGTGGAACAGCCGGTCGG
CGAGCACGGGATTGCCATGCCGGTCAAGGACTTTCAGGTCGATGGCGTTGTCACTGTTGGGCCGCGCACC
CGGCACGATGTCGGCGATGCGTACCGACTCGCCCTCGGGTAGGGCAACTAGTGCATCTCCCGTGATGCAG
CCTTTGACTTCTGTAGCTACAAAGATTTTACGTTTTTCCCAAACGCCTGTCTTTTCATTGTAATCATCAC
AAGTAATTAATGTTAATTGTTTATCTTTACCTTTTTGTTCATCTAGAACTTCTACATCTGTAGG
